>Addgene plasmid #29642 | pET23b-proMMP-7-E215Q | addgene partial sequence | sequence record 35096 | 29642 with T7
TTTTGTTTAACTTTAAGAAGGAGATATACATATGCTGCCGCTGCCTCAGGAGGCGGGAGGCATGAGTGAG
CTACAGTGGGAACAGGCTCAGGACTATCTCAAGAGATTTTATCTCTATGACTCAGAAACAAAAAATGCCA
ACAGTTTAGAAGCCAAACTCAAGGAGATGCAAAAATTCTTTGGCCTACCTATAACTGGAATGTTAAACTC
CCGCGTCATAGAAATAATGCAGAAGCCCAGATGTGGAGTGCCAGATGTTGCAGAATACTCACTATTTCCA
AATAGCCCAAAATGGACTTCCAAAGTGGTCACCTACAGGATCGTATCATATACTCGAGACTTACCGCATA
TTACAGTGGATCGATTAGTGTCAAAGGCTTTAAACATGTGGGGCAAAGAGATCCCCCTGCATTTCAGGAA
AGTTGTATGGGGAACTGCTGACATCATGATTGGCTTTGCGCGAGGAGCTCATGGGGACTCCTACCCATTT
GATGGGCCAGGAAACACGCTGGCTCATGCCTTTGCGCCTGGGACAGGTCTCGGAGGAGATGCTCACTTCG
ATGAGGATGAACGCTGGACGGATGGTAGCAGTCTAGGGATTAACTTCCTGTATGCTGCAACTCATCAACT
TGGCCATTCTTTGGGTATGGGACATTCCTCTGATCCTAATGCAGTGATGTATCCAACCTATGGAAATGGA
GATCCCCAAAATTTTAAACTTTCCCAGGATGATATTAAAGGCATTCAGAAACTATATGGAAAGAGAAGTA
ATTCAAGAAAGAAATAGTGAAAGCTTGCGGCCGCACTCGAGCACCACCACCACCACCACTGAGATCCGGC
TGCTAACAAAGCCCGAAAGGAAGCTGAGTTGGCTGCTGCCACCGCTGA
