[The description below was written by a language model from this plasmid's Addgene catalogue record.]
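Description:
pET23b-proMMP-7-E215Q is a bacterial expression plasmid built on the pET23b backbone (about 3.7 kb without the insert), a high-copy vector selected with ampicillin. No feature table accompanies the record. The use of T7 and T7-terminator sequencing primers fits the standard pET arrangement, in which the insert lies between a T7 promoter and T7 terminator and is transcribed by T7 RNA polymerase supplied by an appropriate E. coli expression host. The record notes that the plasmid is supplied in a BL21-derived strain.

The insert, placed by restriction enzyme cloning, encodes human promatrilysin (proMMP-7, the zymogen form of matrix metalloproteinase 7) carrying an E215Q substitution that the depositor describes as rendering the enzyme catalytically inactive. The coding sequence lacks the native secretion signal and begins at residue 18 of the reference protein, preceded by an added methionine that serves as the translation start and remains at the N-terminus of the product. Without the signal sequence, the construct suits expression in bacteria but not in mammalian cells. The His tag encoded by the vector is not in frame with MMP-7, so the expressed protein should not be assumed to carry a usable affinity tag.

The construct is intended for producing recombinant, proteolytically dead proMMP-7 in E. coli. The associated publication concerns the control of promatrilysin activation and substrate-specific activity by sulfated glycosaminoglycans. In that setting an inactive zymogen would plausibly serve as a control or as a substrate that cannot process itself, although the record does not state its exact experimental role.
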