Addgene plasmid #29642: pET23b-proMMP-7-E215Q
Depositing lab: William Parks. Depositing organization: University of Washington. Publication: Control of promatrilysin (MMP7) activation and substrate-specific activity by sulfated glycosaminoglycans. Ra HJ, Harju-Baker S, Zhang F, Linhardt RJ, Wilson CL, Parks WC. J Biol Chem. 2009 Oct 9. 284(41):27924-32. 10.1074/jbc.M109.035147 PubMed 19654318.
Backbone
  Vector backbone: pET23b
  Backbone manufacturer: EMD Biosciences
  Backbone size w/o insert (bp): 3700
  Vector type: Bacterial Expression
Growth in bacteria
  Bacterial resistance: Ampicillin, 100 μg/mL
  Growth temperature: 37°C
  Growth strain: DH5alpha
  Growth instructions: Plasmid provided in BL21 RIL cells "Not Codon Plus"
  Copy number: High Copy
Gene/Insert
  Gene/Insert name: proMMP-7 (alt name: Promatrilysin)
  Species: H. sapiens (human)
  Mutation: E215Q Catalytically Inactive
  Entrez Gene: MMP7 (a.k.a. MMP-7, MPSL1, PUMP-1)
  Cloning method: Restriction Enzyme
  Sequencing primers: 5′ T7; 3′ T7-term
Terms and licenses: Academic/Nonprofit Terms; Industry Terms: Not Available to Industry
Depositor comments: MMP7 sequence in this plasmid is suitable for expression in bacteria but NOT in mammalian cells, as the signal sequence is not included. The MMP7 amino acid sequence starts at amino acid 18 when compared to GenBank accession number NP_002414.1. Note that a superfluous methionine corresponding to the start signal for translation is present at the N-terminus of the expressed protein Please note that the His tag present in the vector is not in-frame with MMP-7
How to cite: pET23b-proMMP-7-E215Q was a gift from William Parks (Addgene plasmid # 29642 ; http://n2t.net/addgene:29642 ; RRID:Addgene_29642)
